>Addgene plasmid #211842 | pDGB3_alpha1-pAtUBQ10:Myc-GVG-HA-tE9-6xUAS-35Smini-HA-LRR-NEL-mcherry-Tnos | addgene full sequence | sequence record 422272 | Addgene NGS Result
TAACGAATTCGTCTCAGGAGAGTCTAGCTCAACAGAGCTTTTAACCCAAATTGGTACAATAGAATACAAC
TTTAGATCATAATTCTCAAAAGAAAGAGATTCCTTAGCTATTCTATCTGCCACTCCATTTCCTTCTCGGC
TTGTATGCACAAGCATAAAATCCTCAAACTTGCTAAGTAGATACTTTATGTCTTGGATAATTGGATTGAG
ACTTGACAAGCATAACTTTCATGTAACCAAAGACACAAGTTGCTGAGAATCCACCTCAAAAATGATCTTC
CTATAATTGAATCGGGATAATGACAGCACAGCCCATCTAAGAGCCTCCACTTCTACTTCCAGCACGCTTC
TTACTTTTACCACAGCTCTTGCACCTAACCATAACACCTTCCCTGTATGATCGCGAAGCACCCACCCTAA
GCCACATTTTAATCCTTCTGTTGGCCATGCCCCATCAAAGTTGCACTTAACCCAAGATTGTGGTGGAGCT
TCCCATGTTTCTCGTCTGTCCCGACGGTGTTGTGGTTGGTGCTTTCCTTACATTCTGAGCCTCTTTCCTT
CTAATCCACTCATCTGCATCTTCTTGTGTCCTTACTAATACCTCATTGGTTCCAAATTCCCTCCCTTTAA
GCACCAGCTCGTTTCTGTTCTTCCACAGCCTCCCAAGTATCCAAGGGACTAAAGCCTCCACATTCTTCAG
ATCAGGATATTCTTGTTTAAGATGTTGAACTCTATGGAGGTTTGTATGAACTGATGATCTAGGACCGGAT
AAGTTCCCTTCTTCATAGCGAACTTATTCAAAGAATGTTTTGTGTATCATTCTTGTTACATTGTTATTAA
TGAAAAAATATTATTGGTCATTGGACTGAACACGAGTGTTAAATATGGACCAGGCCCCAAATAAGATCCA
TTGATATATGAATTAAATAACAAGAATAAATCGAGTCACCAAACCACTTGCCTTTTTTAACGAGACTTGT
TCACCAACTTGATACAAAAGTCATTATCCTATGCAAATCAATAATCATACAAAAATATCCAATAACACTA
AAAAATTAAAAGAAATGGATAATTTCACAATATGTTATACGATAAAGAAGTTACTTTTCCAAGAAATTCA
CTGATTTTATAAGCCCACTTGCATTAGATAAATGGCAAAAAAAAACAAAAAGGAAAAGAAATAAAGCACG
AAGAATTCTAGAAAATACGAAATACGCTTCAATGCAGTGGGACCCACGGTTCAATTATTGCCAATTTTCA
GCTCCACCGTATATTTAAAAAATAAAACGATAATGCTAAAAAAATATAAATCGTAACGATCGTTAAATCT
CAACGGCTGGATCTTATGACGACCGTTAGAAATTGTGGTTGTCGACGAGTCAGTAATAAACGGCGTCAAA
GTGGTTGCAGCCGGCACACACGAGTCGTGTTTATCAACTCAAAGCACAAATACTTTTCCTCAACCTAAAA
ATAAGGCAATTAGCCAAAAACAACTTTGCGTGTAAACAACGCTCAATACACGTGTCATTTTATTATTAGC
TATTGCTTCACCGCCTTAGCTTTCTCGTGACCTAGTCGTCCTCGTCTTTTCTTCTTCTTCTTCTATAAAA
CAATACCCAAAGAGCTCTTCTTCTTCACAATTCAGATTTCAATTTCTCAAAATCTTAAAAACTTTCTCTC
AATTCTCTCTACCGTGATCAAGGTAAATTTCTGTGTTCCTTATTCTCTCAAAATCTTCGATTTTGTTTTC
GTTCGATCCCAATTTCGTATATGTTCTTTGGTTTAGATTCTGTTAATCTTAGATCGAAGACGATTTTCTG
GGTTTGATCGTTAGATATCATCTTAATTCTCGATTAGGGTTTCATAGATATCATCCGATTTGTTCAAATA
ATTTGAGTTTTGTCGAATAATTACTCTTCGATTTGTGATTTCTATCTAGATCTGGTGTTAGTTTCTAGTT
TGTGCGATCGAATTTGTCGATTAATCTGAGTTTTTCTGATTAACAGCCATGGAGCAGAAACTCATCTCTG
AAGAGGATCTTATGAAGCTTCTTTCTTCTATCGAACAAGCATGCGATATTTGCAGACTTAAAAAGCTCAA
GTGCTCTAAAGAAAAACCGAAGTGCGCCAAGTGTCTTAAGAACAACTGGGAGTGTAGATACTCTCCTAAA
ACCAAAAGGTCCCCGCTTACTAGGGCACATCTTACAGAAGTGGAATCAAGGCTTGAAAGACTTGAACAGC
TTTTTCTTCTTATTTTTCCTAGGTCTTCTGCCCCTCCGACCGATGTCTCTCTTGGGGACGAGCTCCACCT
TGACGGAGAGGACGTGGCTATGGCTCATGCCGACGCTCTTGACGATTTCGATCTTGACATGTTGGGGGAC
GGGGATTCTCCGGGTCCGGGATTTACCCCTCACGACTCTGCCCCTTACGGAGCTCTTGATATGGCCGACT
TCGAGTTTGAGCAGATGTTTACCGATGCCCTTGGAATTGACGAGTACGGTGGGGATCCAATTCAGCAAGC
CACTGCAGGAGTCTCACAAGACACTTCTGAAAATCCTAACAAAACAATAGTTCCTGCTGCACTTCCACAG
CTCACCCCTACCTTGGTGTCACTTCTTGAGGTGATTGAACCTGAGGTGTTGTATGCAGGATATGATTCTT
CTGTTCCAGATTCAGCATGGAGAATTATGACCACACTCAACATGCTTGGTGGGCGTCAAGTGATTGCAGC
AGTGAAATGGGCAAAGGCTATACCAGGATTCAGAAACCTTCACCTTGATGACCAAATGACCCTTCTTCAG
TACTCATGGATGTTTCTCATGGCATTTGCCCTTGGTTGGAGATCATACAGACAATCAAGTGGAAACCTTC
TCTGCTTTGCTCCTGATCTTATTATTAATGAGCAGAGAATGTCTCTTCCTTGCATGTATGACCAATGTAA
ACACATGCTTTTTGTCTCTTCTGAACTTCAAAGATTGCAGGTTTCTTATGAAGAGTATCTCTGTATGAAA
ACCCTTCTTCTTCTCTCTTCAGTTCCTAAGGAAGGTCTTAAGTCTCAAGAGCTTTTTGATGAGATTAGAA
TGACTTATATCAAAGAGCTTGGAAAAGCCATCGTCAAAAGGGAAGGGAACTCTAGTCAGAACTGGCAAAG
ATTTTACCAACTTACAAAGCTTCTTGACTCTATGCATGAGGTGGTTGAGAATCTCCTTACCTACTGCTTC
CAGACATTTTTGGATAAGACCATGAGTATTGAATTCCCAGAGATGCTTGCTGAAATCATCACTAATCAGA
TACCAAAATATTCAAATGGAAATATCAAAAAGCTTCTTTTTCATCAAAAATACCCATACGATGTTCCAGA
TTACGCTTGACTCGACCTAACTGAGTAAGCTAGCTTGTTCGAGTATTATGGCATTGGGAAAACTGTTTTT
CTTGTACCATTTGTTGTGCTTGTAATTTACTGTGTTTTTTATTCGGTTTTCGCTATCGAACTGTGAAATG
GAAATGGATGGAGAAGAGTTAATGAATGATATGGTCCTTTTGTTCATTCTCAAATTAATATTATTTGTTT
TTTCTCTTATTTGTTGTGTGTTGAATTTGAAATTATAAGAGATATGCAAACATTTTGTTTTGAGTAAAAA
TGTGTCAAATCGTGGCCTCTAATGACCGAAGTTAATATGAGGAGTAAAACACTAGATCCCCAAACAAGCT
TGAAACTGAAGGCGGGAAACGACAATCTGATCTCTAGCCCATCGGGTGACAGCCCTCCGAGCGGGTGACA
GCCCTCCGAAGCGGGTGACAGCCCTCCGACGTCGGGTGACAGCCCTCCGAGCGGGTGACAGCCCTCCGAG
CGGGTGACAGCCCTCCGCTGCAGCAAGACCCTTCCTCTATATAAGGAAGTTCATTTCATTTGGAGAGGAC
AGCCCAAGCTTAATGTACCCATACGATGTTCCAGATTACGCTGAGTATGATGCTGTCTGGTCAAAATGGG
AAAGGGATGCACCAGCAGGAGAGTCACCTGGAAGAGCAGCAGTGGTTCAGGAAATGCGTGATTGCCTTAA
TAACGGAAATCCAGTGCTTAACGTGGGAGCTTCAGGTCTTACCACCCTTCCAGACCGTCTTCCACCGCAT
ATTACAACACTTGTTATTCCAGATAATAATCTCACCTCTTTGCCTGAGTTGCCAGAAGGACTTAGAGAGC
TTGAGGTGTCTGGAAACCTTCAGCTTACATCTCTTCCATCTCTTCCGCAGGGTCTTCAGAAGTTGTGGGC
CTATAACAATTGGCTTGCCTCTCTTCCGACTTTGCCGCCAGGACTTGGGGATCTTGCTGTCTCTAATAAC
CAGCTTACCTCTCTTCCGGAGATGCCGCCAGCACTTAGAGAGCTTAGGGTGTCTGGTAACAACCTTACCT
CTCTTCCGGCTCTTCCGTCAGGACTTCAGAAGCTTTGGGCATATAACAATAGATTGACCTCTTTGCCAGA
GATGTCACCAGGTCTTCAGGAACTTGATGTCTCTCATAATCAGCTTACCAGATTGCCGCAATCTCTCACT
GGTCTTTCTTCTGCTGCAAGAGTTTATCTTGACGGGAATCCACTTTCTGTTAGAACTCTTCAGGCTCTTA
GAGACATCATTGGACATTCAGGAATCAGGATACACTTCGATATGGCTGGGCCTTCTGTCCCTAGAGAAGC
CAGAGCACTTCACCTTGCTGTCGCTGACTGGCTTACTTCTGCAAGAGAGGGGGAAGCTGCCCAGGCAGAC
AGATGGCAGGCTTTCGGACTTGAAGATAACGCCGCCGCCTTCTCTCTTGTCCTTGACAGACTTCGTGAGA
CTGAAAACTTCAAAAAAGACGCTGGATTTAAGGCACAGATATCATCTTGGCTTACACAACTTGCTGAAGA
TGCTGCTCTTAGAGCAAAAACCTTTGCCATGGCAACAGAGGCAACATCAACCTGCGAGGACAGAGTCACA
CATGCCCTTCACCAGATGAATAACGTTCAACTTGTTCATAATGCAGAAAAAGGGGAATACGACAACAATC
TCCAGGGGCTTGTTTCTACTGGGCGTGAGATGTTCAGACTTGCAACACTTGAACAGATTGCCAGAGAAAA
AGCCGGAACACTTGCTCTTGTCGATGACGTTGAGGTCTATCTTGCTTTCCAGAATAAGCTTAAGGAATCA
CTTGAGCTTACCTCTGTGACTTCAGAAATGCGTTTCTTTGACGTTTCTGGAGTGACTGTTTCAGACCTTC
AGGCTGCTGAGCTTCAGGTGAAAACCGCTGAAAACTCTGGGTTCAGTAAATGGATACTTCAGTGGGGGCC
GCTTCACTCTGTGCTTGAAAGAAAA
[234 nt withheld, positions 5346-5579]
TTCGGAGGAGGTGGCTCATCTGGCGGAGGTATGGTGAGTAAGGGTGAAGAAGATAATATGGCAATAATTA
AAGAATTTATGCGTTTTAAAGTCCATATGGAAGGATCAGTCAATGGTCATGAATTCGAAATTGAGGGGGA
AGGTGAAGGAAGGCCGTATGAGGGGACTCAGACCGCTAAACTCAAGGTGACCAAGGGTGGGCCTTTGCCG
TTTGCATGGGATATCCTCTCTCCACAATTTATGTATGGATCAAAGGCTTACGTCAAGCACCCGGCTGACA
TACCTGACTATCTTAAACTCTCTTTCCCGGAAGGTTTTAAGTGGGAAAGAGTGATGAATTTCGAAGATGG
TGGGGTTGTGACCGTTACACAAGATTCAAGTCTGCAGGATGGAGAGTTTATTTACAAGGTTAAACTCAGA
GGTACCAATTTCCCGTCTGACGGGCCTGTGATGCAAAAAAAGACTATGGGGTGGGAGGCCTCTTCAGAAA
GAATGTATCCTGAGGATGGAGCACTCAAGGGTGAAATTAAACAAAGATTGAAGCTTAAAGATGGAGGTCA
TTATGACGCCGAAGTGAAAACTACATATAAGGCAAAGAAGCCAGTCCAATTGCCGGGAGCATATAATGTG
AATATTAAACTCGATATCACCTCTCACAATGAAGATTATACTATCGTCGAACAGTATGAAAGGGCCGAAG
GTCGTCATTCAACCGGAGGTATGGATGAGCTCTATAAGTGAGCTTGGAATGGATCTTCGATCCCGATCGT
TCAAACATTTGGCAATAAAGTTTCTTAAGATTGAATCCTGTTGCCGGTCTTGCGACGATTATCATATAAT
TTCTGTTGAATTACGTTAAGCATGTAATAATTAACATGTAATGCATGACGTTATTTATGAGATGGGTTTT
TATGATTAGAGTCCCGCAATTATACATTTAATACGCGATAGAAAACAAAATATAGCGCGCAAACTAGGAT
AAATTATCGCGCGCGGTGTCATCTATGTTACTAGATCGGGAATTGCCAAGCTAATTCTTGAAGACGAAAG
GGCCTCGTGATACGCCTATTTTTATAGGTTAATGTCATGATAATAATGGTTTCTTAGACGTCAGGTGGCA
CTTTTCGGGGAAATGTGCGCGGAACCCCTATTTGTTTATTTTTCTAAATACATTCAAATATGTATCCGCT
CATGAGACAATAACCCTGATAAATGCTTCAATAATGGGACCGACTCGCGCTGTCATGAGACGAATTCTGA
CAGGATATATTGGCGGGTAAACCTAAGAGAAAAGAGCGTTTATTAGAATAATCGGATATTTAAAAGGGCG
TGAAAAGGTTTATCCGTTCGTCCATTTGTATGTGCATGCCAACCACAGGGTTCCCCTCGGGATCAAAGTA
CTTTGATCCAACCCCTCCGCTGCTATAGTGCAGTCGGCTTCTGACGTTCAGTGCAGCCGTCATCTGAAAA
CGACATGTCGCACAAGTCCTAAGTTACGCGACAGGCTGCCGCCCTGCCCTTTTCCTGGCGTTTTCTTGTC
GCGTGTTTTAGTCGCATAAAGTAGAATACTTGCGACTAGAACCGGAGACATTACGCCATGAACAAGAGCG
CCGCCGCTGGCCTGCTGGGCTATGCCCGCGTCAGCACCGACGACCAGGACTTGACCAACCAACGGGCCGA
ACTGCACGCGGCCGGCTGCACCAAGCTGTTTTCCGAGAAGATCACCGGCACCAGGCGCGACCGCCCGGAG
CTGGCCAGGATGCTTGACCACCTACGCCCTGGCGACGTTGTGACAGTGACCAGGCTAGACCGCCTGGCCC
GCAGCACCCGCGACCTACTGGACATTGCCGAGCGCATCCAGGAGGCCGGCGCGGGCCTGCGTAGCCTGGC
AGAGCCGTGGGCCGACACCACCACGCCGGCCGGCCGCATGGTGTTGACCGTGTTCGCCGGCATTGCCGAG
TTCGAGCGTTCCCTAATCATCGACCGCACCCGGAGCGGGCGCGAGGCCGCCAAGGCCCGAGGCGTGAAGT
TTGGCCCCCGCCCTACCCTCACCCCGGCACAGATCGCGCACGCCCGCGAGCTGATCGACCAGGAAGGCCG
CACCGTGAAAGAGGCGGCTGCACTGCTTGGCGTGCATCGCTCGACCCTGTACCGCGCACTTGAGCGCAGC
GAGGAAGTGACGCCCACCGAGGCCAGGCGGCGCGGTGCCTTCCGTGAGGACGCATTGACCGAGGCCGACG
CCCTGGCGGCCGCCGAGAATGAACGCCAAGAGGAACAAGCATGAAACCGCACCAGGACGGCCAGGACGAA
CCGTTTTTCATTACCGAAGAGATCGAGGCGGAGATGATCGCGGCCGGGTACGTGTTCGAGCCGCCCGCGC
ACCTCTCAACCGTGCGGCTGCATGAAATCCTGGCCGGTTTGTCTGATGCCAAGCTGGCGGCCTGGCCGGC
CAGCTTGGCCGCTGAAGAAACCGAGCGCCGCCGTCTAAAAAGGTGATGTGTATTTGAGTAAAACAGCTTG
CGTCATGCGGTCGCTGCGTATATGATGCGATGAGTAAATAAACAAATACGCAAGGGGAACGCATGAAGGT
TATCGCTGTACTTAACCAGAAAGGCGGGTCAGGCAAGACGACCATCGCAACCCATCTAGCCCGCGCCCTG
CAACTCGCCGGGGCCGATGTTCTGTTAGTCGATTCCGATCCCCAGGGCAGTGCCCGCGATTGGGCGGCCG
TGCGGGAAGATCAACCGCTAACCGTTGTCGGCATCGACCGCCCGACGATTGACCGCGACGTGAAGGCCAT
CGGCCGGCGCGACTTCGTAGTGATCGACGGAGCGCCCCAGGCGGCGGACTTGGCTGTGTCCGCGATCAAG
GCAGCCGACTTCGTGCTGATTCCGGTGCAGCCAAGCCCTTACGACATATGGGCCACCGCCGACCTGGTGG
AGCTGGTTAAGCAGCGCATTGAGGTCACGGATGGAAGGCTACAAGCGGCCTTTGTCGTGTCGCGGGCGAT
CAAAGGCACGCGCATCGGCGGTGAGGTTGCCGAGGCGCTGGCCGGGTACGAGCTGCCCATTCTTGAGTCC
CGTATCACGCAGCGCGTGAGCTACCCAGGCACTGCCGCCGCCGGCACAACCGTTCTTGAATCAGAACCCG
AGGGCGACGCTGCCCGCGAGGTCCAGGCGCTGGCCGCTGAAATTAAATCAAAACTCATTTGAGTTAATGA
GGTAAAGAGAAAATGAGCAAAAGCACAAACACGCTAAGTGCCGGCCGTCCGAGCGCACGCAGCAGCAAGG
CTGCAACGTTGGCCAGCCTGGCAGACACGCCAGCCATGAAGCGGGTCAACTTTCAGTTGCCGGCGGAGGA
TCACACCAAGCTGAAGATGTACGCGGTACGCCAAGGCAAGACCATTACCGAGCTGCTATCTGAATACATC
GCGCAGCTACCAGAGTAAATGAGCAAATGAATAAATGAGTAGATGAATTTTAGCGGCTAAAGGAGGCGGC
ATGGAAAATCAAGAACAACCAGGCACCGACGCCGTGGAATGCCCCATGTGTGGAGGAACGGGCGGTTGGC
CAGGCGTAAGCGGCTGGGTTGCCTGCCGGCCCTGCAATGGCACTGGAACCCCCAAGCCCGAGGAATCGGC
GTGAGCGGTCGCAAACCATCCGGCCCGGTACAAATCGGCGCGGCGCTGGGTGATGACCTGGTGGAGAAGT
TGAAGGCCGCGCAGGCCGCCCAGCGGCAACGCATCGAGGCAGAAGCACGCCCCGGTGAATCGTGGCAAGC
GGCCGCTGATCGAATCCGCAAAGAATCCCGGCAACCGCCGGCAGCCGGTGCGCCGTCGATTAGGAAGCCG
CCCAAGGGCGACGAGCAACCAGATTTTTTCGTTCCGATGCTCTATGACGTGGGCACCCGCGATAGTCGCA
GCATCATGGACGTGGCCGTTTTCCGTCTGTCGAAGCGTGACCGACGAGCTGGCGAGGTGATCCGCTACGA
GCTTCCAGACGGGCACGTAGAGGTTTCCGCAGGGCCGGCCGGCATGGCCAGTGTGTGGGATTACGACCTG
GTACTGATGGCGGTTTCCCATCTAACCGAATCCATGAACCGATACCGGGAAGGGAAGGGAGACAAGCCCG
GCCGCGTGTTCCGTCCACACGTTGCGGACGTACTCAAGTTCTGCCGGCGAGCCGATGGCGGAAAGCAGAA
AGACGACCTGGTAGAAACCTGCATTCGGTTAAACACCACGCACGTTGCCATGCAGCGTACGAAGAAGGCC
AAGAACGGCCGCCTGGTGACGGTATCCGAGGGTGAAGCCTTGATTAGCCGCTACAAGATCGTAAAGAGCG
AAACCGGGCGGCCGGAGTACATCGAGATCGAGCTAGCTGATTGGATGTACCGCGAGATCACAGAAGGCAA
GAACCCGGACGTGCTGACGGTTCACCCCGATTACTTTTTGATCGATCCCGGCATCGGCCGTTTTCTCTAC
CGCCTGGCACGCCGCGCCGCAGGCAAGGCAGAAGCCAGATGGTTGTTCAAGACGATCTACGAACGCAGTG
GCAGCGCCGGAGAGTTCAAGAAGTTCTGTTTCACCGTGCGCAAGCTGATCGGGTCAAATGACCTGCCGGA
GTACGATTTGAAGGAGGAGGCGGGGCAGGCTGGCCCGATCCTAGTCATGCGCTACCGCAACCTGATCGAG
GGCGAAGCATCCGCCGGTTCCTAATGTACGGAGCAGATGCTAGGGCAAATTGCCCTAGCAGGGGAAAAAG
GTCGAAAAGGACTCTTTCCTGTGGATAGCACGTACATTGGGAACCCAAAGCCGTACATTGGGAACCGGAA
CCCGTACATTGGGAACCCAAAGCCGTACATTGGGAACCGGTCACACATGTAAGTGACTGATATAAAAGAG
AAAAAAGGCGATTTTTCCGCCTAAAACTCTTTAAAACTTATTAAAACTCTTAAAACCCGCCTGGCCTGTG
CATAACTGTCTGGCCAGCGCACAGCCGAAGAGCTGCAAAAAGCGCCTACCCTTCGGTCGCTGCGCTCCCT
ACGCCCCGCCGCTTCGCGTCGGCCTATCGCGGCCGCTGGCCGCTCAAAAATGGCTGGCCTACGGCCAGGC
AATCTACCAGGGCGCGGACAAGCCGCGCCGTCGCCACTCGACCGCCGGCGCCCACATCAAGGCACCCTGC
CTCGCGCGTTTCGGTGATGACGGTGAAAACCTCTGACACATGCAGCTCCCGGTGACGGTCACAGCTTGTC
TGTAAGCGGATGCCGGGAGCAGACAAGCCCGTCAGGGCGCGTCAGCGGGTGTTGGCGGGTGTCGGGGCGC
AGCCATGACCCAGTCACGTAGCGATAGCGGAGTGTATACTGGCTTAACTATGCGGCATCAGAGCAGATTG
TACTGAGAGTGCACCATATGCGGTGTGAAATACCGCACAGATGCGTAAGGAGAAAATACCGCATCAGGCG
CTCTTCCGCTTCCTCGCTCACTGACTCGCTGCGCTCGGTCGTTCGGCTGCGGCGAGCGGTATCAGCTCAC
TCAAAGGCGGTAATACGGTTATCCACAGAATCAGGGGATAACGCAGGAAAGAACATGTGAGCAAAAGGCC
AGCAAAAGGCCAGGAACCGTAAAAAGGCCGCGTTGCTGGCGTTTTTCCATAGGCTCCGCCCCCCTGACGA
GCATCACAAAAATCGACGCTCAAGTCAGAGGTGGCGAAACCCGACAGGACTATAAAGATACCAGGCGTTT
CCCCCTGGAAGCTCCCTCGTGCGCTCTCCTGTTCCGACCCTGCCGCTTACCGGATACCTGTCCGCCTTTC
TCCCTTCGGGAAGCGTGGCGCTTTCTCATAGCTCACGCTGTAGGTATCTCAGTTCGGTGTAGGTCGTTCG
CTCCAAGCTGGGCTGTGTGCACGAACCCCCCGTTCAGCCCGACCGCTGCGCCTTATCCGGTAACTATCGT
CTTGAGTCCAACCCGGTAAGACACGACTTATCGCCACTGGCAGCAGCCACTGGTAACAGGATTAGCAGAG
CGAGGTATGTAGGCGGTGCTACAGAGTTCTTGAAGTGGTGGCCTAACTACGGCTACACTAGAAGGACAGT
ATTTGGTATCTGCGCTCTGCTGAAGCCAGTTACCTTCGGAAAAAGAGTTGGTAGCTCTTGATCCGGCAAA
CAAACCACCGCTGGTAGCGGTGGTTTTTTTGTTTGCAAGCAGCAGATTACGCGCAGAAAAAAAGGATCTC
AAGAAGATCCTTTGATCTTTTCTACGGGGTCTGACGCTCAGTGGAACGAAAACTCACGTTAAGGGATTTT
GGTCATGCATTCTAGGTGATTAGAAAAACTCATCGAGCATCAAATGAAACTGCAATTTATTCATATCAGG
ATTATCAATACCATATTTTTGAAAAAGCCGTTTCTGTAATGAAGGAGAAAACTCACCGAGGCAGTTCCAT
AGGATGGCAAGATCCTGGTATCGGTCTGCGATTCCGACTCGTCCAACATCAATACAACCTATTAATTTCC
CCTCGTCAAAAATAAGGTTATCAAGTGAGAAATCACCATGAGTGACGACTGAATCCGGTGAGAATGGCAA
AAGTTTATGCATTTCTTTCCAGACTTGTTCAACAGGCCAGCCATTACGCTCGTCATCAAAATCACTCGCA
TCAACCAAACCGTTATTCATTCGTGATTGCGCCTGAGCGAGTCGAAATACGCGATCGCTGTTAAAAGGAC
AATTACAAACAGGAATCGAATGCAACCGGCGCAGGAACACTGCCAGCGCATCAACAATATTTTCACCTGA
ATCAGGATATTCTTCTAATACCTGGAATGCTGTTTTCCCTGGGATCGCAGTGGTGAGTAACCATGCATCA
TCAGGAGTACGGATAAAATGCTTGATGGTCGGAAGAGGCATAAATTCCGTCAGCCAGTTTAGTCTGACCA
TCTCATCTGTAACATCATTGGCAACGCTACCTTTGCCATGTTTCAGAAACAACTCTGGCGCATCGGGCTT
CCCATACAATCGGTAGATTGTCGCACCTGATTGCCCGACATTATCGCGAGCCCATTTATACCCATATAAA
TCAGCATCCATGTTGGAATTTAATCGCGGCCTTGAGCAAGACGTTTCCCGTTGAATATGGCTCATAACAG
AACTTATTATTTCCTTCCTCTTTTCTACAGTATTTAAAGATACCCCAAGAAGCTAATTATAACAAGACGA
ACTCCAATTCACTGTTCCTTGCATTCTAAAACCTTAAATACCAGAAAACAGCTTTTTCAAAGTTGTTTTC
AAAGTTGGCGTATAACATAGTATCGACGGAGCCGATTTTGAAACCGCGGTGATCACAGGCAGCAACGCTC
TGTCATCGTTACAATCAACATGCTACCCTCCGCGAGATCATCCGTGTTTCAAACCCGGCAGCTTAGTTGC
CGTTCTTCCGAATAGCATCGGTAACATGAGCAAAGTCTGCCGCCTTACAACGGCTCTCCCGCTGACGCCG
TCCCGGACTGATGGGCTGCCTGTATCGAGTGGTGATTTTGTGCCGAGCTGCCGGTCGGGGAGCTGTTGGC
TGGCTGGTGGCAGGATATATTGTGGTGTAAACA
Features (pLannotate 1.2.2; 25 found; start..end, strand, type, name):
   2012..2040    +  CDS            3xMyc (fragment): 3 tandem Myc epitope tags
   2042..2263    +  CDS            GAL4 (fragment): GAL4_YEAST - Experimental evidence at protein level: Swiss-Prot protein existence level 1. This protein is a positive regulator for the gene expression of the galactose-induced genes such as GAL1, GAL2, GAL7, GAL10, and MEL1 which code for the enzymes used to convert galactose to glucose. It recognizes a 17 base pair sequence in (5'-CGGRNNRCYNYNCNCCG-3') the upstream activating sequence (UAS-G) of these genes. From Saccharomyces cerevisiae (strain ATCC 204508 / S288c) (Baker's yeast).
   2264..2503    +  CDS            VP16_HHV11 (fragment): Experimental evidence at protein level: Swiss-Prot protein existence level 1. May play a role in the aggregation of tegument proteins around nucleocapsids during virus morphogenesis. From Human herpesvirus 1 (strain 17) (HHV-1) (Human herpes simplex virus 1).
   2510..3340    +  CDS            Nr3c1 (fragment): GCR_RAT - Also known as Grl. Experimental evidence at protein level: Swiss-Prot protein existence level 1. [Isoform A]: Has transcriptional activation and repression activity. Mediates glucocorticoid-induced apoptosis. Promotes accurate chromosome segregation during mitosis. May act as a tumor suppressor. May play a negative role in adipogenesis through the regulation of lipolytic and antilipogenic gene expression. From Rattus norvegicus (Rat).
   3341..3368    +  CDS            3xHA (fragment): three tandem HA epitope tags
   3397..3693    +  terminator     E9 terminator (fragment): terminator and polyadenylation signal from the pea rbcS-E9 gene
   3767..3791    +  protein_bind   UAS (fragment): upstream activating sequence mediating Gal4-dependent induction Gal4
   3790..3809    +  protein_bind   UAS (fragment): upstream activating sequence mediating Gal4-dependent induction Gal4
   3827..3849    +  protein_bind   UAS (fragment): upstream activating sequence mediating Gal4-dependent induction Gal4
   3873..3919    +  promoter       minimal CaMV 35S promoter: minimal 35S promoter from cauliflower mosaic virus
   3936..3962    +  CDS            3xHA (fragment): three tandem HA epitope tags
   3960..5579    +  CDS            sspH1 (fragment) (sequence partly withheld): SSPH1_SALT1 - Experimental evidence at protein level: Swiss-Prot protein existence level 1. Effector proteins function to alter host cell physiology and promote bacterial survival in host tissues (PubMed:10564523, PubMed:18005683, PubMed:16611232, PubMed:24248594). This protein is an E3 ubiquitin-protein ligase that interferes with the host's ubiquitination pathway and targets host proteins for proteasomal degradation (PubMed:10564523, PubMed:18005683, PubMed:16611232, PubMed:24248594). Can ubiquitinate ubiquitin, giving rise to polyubiquitin chains (in vitro) (PubMed:18005683). Polyubiquitina
   5610..6317    +  CDS            mCherry: mCherry is a basic (constitutively fluorescent) red fluorescent protein published in 2004, derived from Discosoma sp.. It is reported to be a very rapidly-maturing monomer with low acid sensitivity.
   6344..6596    +  terminator     NOS terminator: nopaline synthase terminator and poly(A) signal
   6717..6804    +  promoter       AmpR promoter (fragment): bla
   6837..6861    +  misc_feature   RB T-DNA repeat: right border repeat from nopaline C58 T-DNA
   7201..7602    +  CDS            Y4CG_SINFN (fragment): Protein inferred from homology: Swiss-Prot protein existence level 3. From Sinorhizobium fredii (strain NBRC 101917 / NGR234).
   8162..8791    +  CDS            pVS1 StaA: stability protein from the Pseudomonas plasmid pVS1 (Heeb et al., 2000)
   9220..10293   +  CDS            pVS1 RepA: replication protein from the Pseudomonas plasmid pVS1 (Heeb et al., 2000)
  10359..10553   +  rep_origin     pVS1 oriV: origin of replication for the Pseudomonas plasmid pVS1 (Heeb et al., 2000)
  10756..10795   +  CDS            rop (fragment): Rop protein, which maintains plasmids at low copy number; rop
  10897..11037   +  misc_feature   bom: basis of mobility region from pBR322
  11223..11811   -  rep_origin     ori: high-copy-number ColE1/pMB1/pBR322/pUC origin of replication
  11899..12714   -  CDS            KanR: aminoglycoside phosphotransferase; aph(3')-Ia; confers resistance to kanamycin in bacteria or G418 (Geneticin®) in eukaryotes
  13147..13171   +  misc_feature   LB T-DNA repeat: left border repeat from nopaline C58 T-DNA
