[The description below was written by a language model from this plasmid's Addgene catalogue record and pLannotate feature annotations shown in this document.]
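Description:
pDGB3_alpha1-pAtUBQ10:Myc-GVG-HA-tE9-6xUAS-35Smini-HA-LRR-NEL-mcherry-Tnos is a GoldenBraid-type binary T-DNA vector (pDGB3_alpha1 backbone, about 13.2 kb in total) for Agrobacterium-mediated transient expression in plants. It replicates in E. coli through a high-copy ColE1/pUC-type origin, with a bom site also present. In Agrobacterium it is maintained by the pVS1 oriV with RepA and StaA. A kanamycin resistance gene located outside the T-DNA provides bacterial selection. The rifamycin listed as a selectable marker applies to the Agrobacterium host, and no plant selection marker is annotated. Nopaline-type left and right border repeats flank the payload, which was assembled through BsaI sites that were destroyed in cloning. The record notes that the plasmid is prone to recombination.

The T-DNA carries a two-component, dexamethasone-inducible system. According to the construct name and the feature order, the Arabidopsis UBQ10 promoter constitutively drives Myc-GVG-HA, a chimeric activator made of the yeast GAL4 DNA-binding domain, the herpesvirus VP16 activation domain and the rat glucocorticoid receptor ligand-binding region, ending at the pea rbcS-E9 terminator. The UBQ10 promoter itself was not picked up in the feature table. The catalogue's insert fields assign the two promoters the other way round, which conflicts with the name and the annotated layout. Dexamethasone binding lets GVG act on the downstream 6xUAS sites fused to a minimal CaMV 35S promoter. This switches on HA-LRR-NEL-mCherry, terminated by the NOS terminator. The LRR-NEL portion matches the Salmonella effector SspH1, a novel E3 ligase that directs host proteins to proteasomal degradation, and mCherry allows its accumulation to be followed. The construct serves as the inducible E3-DART ligase for rapid, conditional depletion of target proteins in plants.
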