Addgene plasmid #211842: pDGB3_alpha1-pAtUBQ10:Myc-GVG-HA-tE9-6xUAS-35Smini-HA-LRR-NEL-mcherry-Tnos
Purpose: Plant transient expression cassette for a Dexamethasone-inducible E3-DART ligase
Depositing lab: Marcela Rojas-Pierce. Depositing organization: North Carolina State University. Publication: Rapid depletion of target proteins in plants by an inducible protein degradation system. Huang L, Rojas-Pierce M. Plant Cell. 2024 Mar 6:koae072. doi: 10.1093/plcell/koae072. PubMed 38446628.
Backbone
  Vector backbone: pDGB3_alpha1
  Backbone manufacturer: Diego Orzaez Lab
  Backbone size w/o insert (bp): 6367
  Vector type: Plant Expression, Synthetic Biology
  Selectable markers: Rifamycin for Agrobacterium
Growth in bacteria
  Bacterial resistance: Kanamycin, 50 μg/mL
  Growth temperature: 37°C
  Growth strain: NEB Stable
  Growth instructions: This plasmid is prone to recombination.
  Copy number: High Copy
Gene/Insert 1
  Gene/Insert name: LRR-NEL
  Species: Synthetic
  Promoter: pUBQ10
  Tag / fusion protein: mCherry (C terminal on insert); HA (N terminal on insert)
  Cloning method: Restriction Enzyme; 5′ cloning site BsaI (destroyed during cloning); 3′ cloning site BsaI (destroyed during cloning)
  Sequencing primers: 5′ n/a
Gene/Insert 2
  Gene/Insert name: GAL4-VP16-GR
  Species: Synthetic
  Promoter: 6xUAS-35Smini
  Tag / fusion protein: Myc (N terminal on insert); HA (C terminal on insert)
  Cloning method: Restriction Enzyme; 5′ cloning site BsaI (destroyed during cloning); 3′ cloning site BsaI (destroyed during cloning)
  Sequencing primers: 5′ n/a
Terms and licenses: Academic/Nonprofit Terms; Industry Terms: Not Available to Industry
Depositor comments: Rojas-Pierce Lab plasmid pMRP1185, Design 241
How to cite: pDGB3_alpha1-pAtUBQ10:Myc-GVG-HA-tE9-6xUAS-35Smini-HA-LRR-NEL-mcherry-Tnos was a gift from Marcela Rojas-Pierce (Addgene plasmid # 211842 ; http://n2t.net/addgene:211842 ; RRID:Addgene_211842)
